Addgene plasmid #91994: MSCV-Puro-FH-AGO2-S824E
Purpose: Expresses FLAG-HA-AGO2 (S824E)
Depositing lab: Joshua Mendell. Depositing organization: University of Texas Southwestern Medical Center. Publication: An Argonaute phosphorylation cycle promotes microRNA-mediated silencing. Golden RJ, Chen B, Li T, Braun J, Manjunath H, Chen X, Wu J, Schmid V, Chang TC, Kopp F, Ramirez-Martinez A, Tagliabracci VS, Chen ZJ, Xie Y, Mendell JT. Nature. 2017 Feb 9;542(7640):197-202. doi: 10.1038/nature21025. Epub 2017 Jan 23. PubMed 28114302.
Backbone
  Vector backbone: pMSCV-Puro
  Backbone manufacturer: Clontech
  Vector type: Mammalian Expression, Retroviral
  Selectable markers: Puromycin
Growth in bacteria
  Bacterial resistance: Ampicillin, 100 μg/mL
  Growth temperature: 37°C
  Growth strain: NEB Stable
  Copy number: Unknown
Gene/Insert
  Gene/Insert name: AGO2
  Species: H. sapiens (human)
  Mutation: S824E
  Entrez Gene: AGO2 (a.k.a. CASC7, EIF2C2, LESKRES, LINC00980, PPD, Q10)
  Tag / fusion protein: FLAG-HA (N terminal on insert)
  Cloning method: Restriction Enzyme; 5′ cloning site Unknown (unknown if destroyed); 3′ cloning site Unknown (unknown if destroyed)
Resource information
  A portion of this plasmid was derived from a plasmid made by: The parental AGO2 sequence used for this construct was amplified from a Thomas Tuschl lab plasmid (Addgene plasmid # 10822).
Terms and licenses: Academic/Nonprofit Terms; Industry Terms: Not Available to Industry
How to cite: MSCV-Puro-FH-AGO2-S824E was a gift from Joshua Mendell (Addgene plasmid # 91994 ; http://n2t.net/addgene:91994 ; RRID:Addgene_91994)
