[The description below was written by a language model from this plasmid's Addgene catalogue record and pLannotate feature annotations shown in this document.]
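Description:
MSCV-Puro-FH-AGO2-S824E is a gammaretroviral mammalian expression vector built on the pMSCV-Puro backbone, carrying human AGO2 with an N-terminal FLAG-HA tandem epitope tag and a serine-to-glutamate substitution at residue 824. In bacteria it is maintained through a high-copy ColE1/pUC-type origin and selected with ampicillin via the β-lactamase gene. The remaining bacterial annotations (lac promoter/operator and fragments of lacI, lacZα, rop, bom and TcR) are backbone remnants with no evident function in this construct.

The retroviral cassette is flanked by murine embryonic stem cell virus 5' and 3' LTRs and includes the MESV Ψ packaging signal with an adjoining truncated gag region lacking its start codon, which allows the vector RNA to be packaged when gag, pol and env are provided in trans by a packaging system. No separate promoter precedes the tagged AGO2 open reading frame, so it is presumably transcribed from the 5' LTR, as is standard for MSCV vectors. Downstream, a mouse PGK promoter drives puromycin N-acetyltransferase, allowing selection of stably transduced cells. The automated annotation detects only a FLAG fragment upstream of AGO2 and does not call the HA tag, although the catalogue entry lists both.

Glutamate in place of serine is commonly used as a phosphomimetic change, and the associated publication concerns an Argonaute phosphorylation cycle in microRNA-mediated silencing. The construct therefore suits stable expression of a tagged AGO2 mutant for immunoprecipitation, detection and functional comparison with other AGO2 variants. Two full sequence records exist, 8,916 and 8,947 nt. They carry identical features and differ by about 31 nt in the unannotated backbone interval between the 3' LTR and the lac operator.
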