Features (pLannotate 1.2.2; 20 found; start..end, strand, type, name):
    579..920     +  misc_feature   MESV Ψ: packaging signal of murine embryonic stem cell virus
    987..1403    +  CDS            gag (truncated): truncated Moloney murine leukemia virus (MMLV) gag gene lacking the start codon
   1443..1463    +  CDS            FLAG (fragment): FLAG® epitope tag, followed by an enterokinase cleavage site
   1500..4076    +  CDS            AGO2 (sequence partly withheld): AGO2_HUMAN - Also known as EIF2C2. Experimental evidence at protein level: Swiss-Prot protein existence level 1. Required for RNA-mediated gene silencing (RNAi) by the RNA- induced silencing complex (RISC). The 'minimal RISC' appears to include AGO2 bound to a short guide RNA such as a microRNA (miRNA) or short interfering RNA (siRNA). These guide RNAs direct RISC to complementary mRNAs that are targets for RISC-mediated gene silencing. The precise mechanism of gene silencing depends on the degree of complementarity between the miRNA or siRNA and its target. Binding of RISC to a perfectly comp
   4090..4589    +  promoter       PGK promoter: mouse phosphoglycerate kinase 1 promoter
   4610..5209    +  CDS            PuroR: puromycin N-acetyltransferase; pac from Streptomyces alboniger; confers resistance to puromycin
   5309..5823    +  LTR            3' LTR: 3' long terminal repeat from murine embryonic stem cell virus
   6016..6032    -  protein_bind   lac operator: The lac repressor binds to the lac operator to inhibit transcription in E. coli. This inhibition can be relieved by adding lactose or isopropyl-β-D-thiogalactopyranoside (IPTG). lac repressor encoded by lacI
   6040..6070    -  promoter       lac promoter: promoter for the E. coli lac operon
   6085..6106    -  protein_bind   CAP binding site: CAP binding activates transcription in the presence of cAMP. E. coli catabolite activator protein
   6119..6211    -  CDS            lacI (fragment): lac repressor; lacI; The lac repressor binds to the lac operator to inhibit transcription in E. coli. This inhibition can be relieved by adding lactose or isopropyl-β-D-thiogalactopyranoside (IPTG).
   6394..6982    -  rep_origin     ori: high-copy-number ColE1/pMB1/pBR322/pUC origin of replication
   7153..8013    -  CDS            AmpR: β-lactamase; bla; confers resistance to ampicillin, carbenicillin, and related antibiotics
   8014..8118    -  promoter       AmpR promoter: bla
   8213..8248    +  CDS            rop (fragment): Rop protein, which maintains plasmids at low copy number; rop
   8350..8449    +  misc_feature   bom (fragment): basis of mobility region from pBR322
   8455..8604    -  CDS            lacZα (fragment): LacZα fragment of β-galactosidase; lacZ fragment
   8604..8805    -  CDS            TcR (fragment): tetracycline efflux protein; tet; confers resistance to tetracycline
   8806..8904    +  CDS            env (fragment): murine leukemia virus gPr80 envelope polyprotein precursor; env; proteolytically cleaved into gp70SU and p15TM subunits
   8946..515     +  LTR            5' LTR (across the origin): 5' long terminal repeat from murine embryonic stem cell virus
>Addgene plasmid #91994 | MSCV-Puro-FH-AGO2-S824E | depositor full sequence | sequence record 176765 | Full Sequence
TGAAAGACCCCACCTGTAGGTTTGGCAAGCTAGCTTAAGTAACGCCATTTTGCAAGGCATGGAAAATACA
TAACTGAGAATAGAGAAGTTCAGATCAAGGTTAGGAACAGAGAGACAGCAGAATATGGGCCAAACAGGAT
ATCTGTGGTAAGCAGTTCCTGCCCCGGCTCAGGGCCAAGAACAGATGGTCCCCAGATGCGGTCCCGCCCT
CAGCAGTTTCTAGAGAACCATCAGATGTTTCCAGGGTGCCCCAAGGACCTGAAATGACCCTGTGCCTTAT
TTGAACTAACCAATCAGTTCGCTTCTCGCTTCTGTTCGCGCGCTTCTGCTCCCCGAGCTCAATAAAAGAG
CCCACAACCCCTCACTCGGCGCGCCAGTCCTCCGATAGACTGCGTCGCCCGGGTACCCGTATTCCCAATA
AAGCCTCTTGCTGTTTGCATCCGAATCGTGGACTCGCTGATCCTTGGGAGGGTCTCCTCAGATTGATTGA
CTGCCCACCTCGGGGGTCTTTCATTTGGAGGTTCCACCGAGATTTGGAGACCCCTGCCCAGGGACCACCG
ACCCCCCCGCCGGGAGGTAAGCTGGCCAGCGGTCGTTTCGTGTCTGTCTCTGTCTTTGTGCGTGTTTGTG
CCGGCATCTAATGTTTGCGCCTGCGTCTGTACTAGTTAGCTAACTAGCTCTGTATCTGGCGGACCCGTGG
TGGAACTGACGAGTTCTGAACACCCGGCCGCAACCCTGGGAGACGTCCCAGGGACTTTGGGGGCCGTTTT
TGTGGCCCGACCTGAGGAAGGGAGTCGATGTGGAATCCGACCCCGTCAGGATATGTGGTTCTGGTAGGAG
ACGAGAACCTAAAACAGTTCCCGCCTCCGTCTGAATTTTTGCTTTCGGTTTGGAACCGAAGCCGCGCGTC
TTGTCTGCTGCAGCGCTGCAGCATCGTTCTGTGTTGTCTCTGTCTGACTGTGTTTCTGTATTTGTCTGAA
AATTAGGGCCAGACTGTTACCACTCCCTTAAGTTTGACCTTAGGTCACTGGAAAGATGTCGAGCGGATCG
CTCACAACCAGTCGGTAGATGTCAAGAAGAGACGTTGGGTTACCTTCTGCTCTGCAGAATGGCCAACCTT
TAACGTCGGATGGCCGCGAGACGGCACCTTTAACCGAGACCTCATCACCCAGGTTAAGATCAAGGTCTTT
TCACCTGGCCCGCATGGACACCCAGACCAGGTCCCCTACATCGTGACCTGGGAAGCCTTGGCTTTTGACC
CCCCTCCCTGGGTCAAGCCCTTTGTACACCCTAAGCCTCCGCCTCCTCTTCCTCCATCCGCCCCGTCTCT
CCCCCTTGAACCTCCTCGTTCGACCCCGCCTCGATCCTCCCTTTATCCAGCCCTCACTCCTTCTCTAGGC
GCCGGAATTAGATCTCTCGAGGTTAACGAATTCGCCATGGACTACAAGGACGACGATGACAAGTACCCTT
ATGACGTGCCCGATTACGCTAGCGGCCGCATGTACTCGGGAGCCGGCCCCGCACTTGCACCTCCTGCGCC
GCCGCCCCCCATCCAAGGATATGCCTTCAAGCCTCCACCTAGACCCGACTTTGGGACCTCCGGGAGAACA
ATCAAATTACAGGCCAATTTCTTCGAAATGGACATCCCCAAAATTGACATCTATCATTATGAATTGGATA
TCAAGCCAGAGAAGTGCCCGAGGAGAGTTAACAGGGAAATCGTGGAACACATGGTCCAGCACTTTAAAAC
ACAGATCTTTGGGGATCGGAAGCCCGTGTTTGACGGCAGGAAGAATCTATACACAGCCATGCCCCTTCCG
ATTGGGAGGGACAAGGTGGAGCTGGAGGTCACGCTGCCAGGAGAAGGCAAGGATCGCATCTTCAAGGTGT
CCATCAAGTGGGTGTCCTGCGTGAGCTTGCAGGCGTTACACGATGCACTTTCAGGGCGGCTGCCCAGCGT
CCCTTTTGAGACGATCCAGGCCCTGGACGTGGTCATGAGGCACTTGCCATCCATGAGGTACACCCCCGTG
GGCCGCTCCTTCTTCACCGCGTCCGAAGGCTGCTCTAACCCTCTTGGCGGGGGCCGAGAAGTGTGGTTTG
GCTTCCATCAGTCCGTCCGGCCTTCTCTCTGGAAAATGATGCTGAATATTGATGTGTCAGCAACAGCGTT
TTACAAGGCACAGCCAGTAATCGAGTTTGTTTGTGAAGTTTTGGATTTTAAAAGTATTGAAGAACAACAA
AAACCTCTGACAGATTCCCAAAGGGTAAAGTTTACCAAAGAAATTAAAGGTCTAAAGGTGGAGATAACGC
ACTGTGGGCAGATGAAGAGGAAGTACCGTGTCTGCAATGTGACCCGGCGGCCCGCCAGTCACCAAACATT
CCCGCTGCAGCAGGAGAGCGGGCAGACGGTGGAGTGCACGGTGGCCCAGTATTTCAAGGACAGGCACAAG
TTGGTTCTGCGCTACCCCCACCTCCCATGTTTACAAGTCGGACAGGAGCAGAAACACACCTACCTTCCCC
TGGAGGTCTGTAACATTGTGGCAGGACAAAGATGTATTAAAAAATTAACGGACAATCAGACCTCAACCAT
GATCAGAGCGACTGCTAGGTCGGCGCCCGATCGGCAAGAAGAGATTAGCAAATTGATGCGAAGTGCAAGT
TTCAACACAGATCCATACGTCCGTGAATTTGGAATCATGGTCAAAGATGAGATGACAGACGTGACTGGGC
GGGTGCTGCAGCCGCCCTCCATCCTCTACGGGGGCAGGAATAAAGCTATTGCGACCCCTGTCCAGGGCGT
CTGGGACATGCGGAAC
[405 nt withheld, positions 2817-3221]
AACAACATCCTGCTGCCCCAGGGCAGGCCGCCGGTGTTCCAGCAGCCCGTCATCTTTCTGGGAGCAGACG
TCACTCACCCCCCCGCCGGGGATGGGAAGAAGCCCTCCATTGCCGCCGTGGTGGGCAGCATGGACGCCCA
CCCCAATCGCTACTGCGCCACCGTGCGCGTGCAGCAGCACCGGCAGGAGATCATACAAGACCTGGCCGCC
ATGGTCCGCGAGCTCCTCATCCAGTTCTACAAGTCCACGCGCTTCAAGCCCACCCGCATCATCTTCTACC
GCGACGGTGTCTCTGAAGGCCAGTTCCAGCAGGTTCTCCACCACGAGTTGCTGGCCATCCGTGAGGCCTG
TATCAAGCTAGAAAAAGACTACCAGCCCGGGATCACCTTCATCGTGGTGCAGAAGAGGCACCACACCCGG
CTCTTCTGCACTGACAAGAACGAGCGGGTTGGGAAAAGTGGAAACATTCCAGCAGGCACGACTGTGGACA
CGAAAATCACCCACCCCACCGAGTTCGACTTCTACCTGTGTAGTCACGCTGGCATCCAGGGGACAAGCAG
GCCTTCGCACTATCACGTCCTCTGGGACGACAATCGTTTCTCCTCTGATGAGCTGCAGATCCTAACCTAC
CAGCTGTGTCACACCTACGTGCGCTGCACACGCTCCGTGTCCATCCCAGCGCCAGCATACTACGCTCACC
TGGTGGCCTTCCGGGCCAGGTACCACCTGGTGGATAAGGAACATGACGAGGCTGAAGGAAGCCATACCTC
TGGGCAGAGTAACGGGCGAGACCACCAAGCACTGGCCAAGGCGGTCCAGGTTCACCAAGACACTCTGCGC
ACCATGTACTTTGCTTGAGAATTCTACCGGGTAGGGGAGGCGCTTTTCCCAAGGCAGTCTGGAGCATGCG
CTTTAGCAGCCCCGCTGGGCACTTGGCGCTACACAAGTGGCCTCTGGCCTCGCACACATTCCACATCCAC
CGGTAGGCGCCAACCGGCTCCGTTCTTTGGTGGCCCCTTCGCGCCACCTTCTACTCCTCCCCTAGTCAGG
AAGTTCCCCCCCGCCCCGCAGCTCGCGTCGTGCAGGACGTGACAAATGGAAGTAGCACGTCTCACTAGTC
TCGTGCAGATGGACAGCACCGCTGAGCAATGGAAGCGGGTAGGCCTTTGGGGCAGCGGCCAATAGCAGCT
TTGCTCCTTCGCTTTCTGGGCTCAGAGGCTGGGAAGGGGTGGGTCCGGGGGCGGGCTCAGGGGCGGGCTC
AGGGGCGGGGCGGGCGCCCGAAGGTCCTCCGGAGGCCCGGCATTCTGCACGCTTCAAAAGCGCACGTCTG
CCGCGCTGTTCTCCTCTTCCTCATCTCCGGGCCTTTCGACCTGCAGCCCAAGCTTACCATGACCGAGTAC
AAGCCCACGGTGCGCCTCGCCACCCGCGACGACGTCCCCAGGGCCGTACGCACCCTCGCCGCCGCGTTCG
CCGACTACCCCGCCACGCGCCACACCGTCGATCCGGACCGCCACATCGAGCGGGTCACCGAGCTGCAAGA
ACTCTTCCTCACGCGCGTCGGGCTCGACATCGGCAAGGTGTGGGTCGCGGACGACGGCGCCGCGGTGGCG
GTCTGGACCACGCCGGAGAGCGTCGAAGCGGGGGCGGTGTTCGCCGAGATCGGCCCGCGCATGGCCGAGT
TGAGCGGTTCCCGGCTGGCCGCGCAGCAACAGATGGAAGGCCTCCTGGCGCCGCACCGGCCCAAGGAGCC
CGCGTGGTTCCTGGCCACCGTCGGCGTCTCGCCCGACCACCAGGGCAAGGGTCTGGGCAGCGCCGTCGTG
CTCCCCGGAGTGGAGGCGGCCGAGCGCGCCGGGGTGCCCGCCTTCCTGGAGACCTCCGCGCCCCGCAACC
TCCCCTTCTACGAGCGGCTCGGCTTCACCGTCACCGCCGACGTCGAGGTGCCCGAAGGACCGCGCACCTG
GTGCATGACCCGCAAGCCCGGTGCCTGACGCCCGCCCCACGACCCGCAGCGCCCGACCGAAAGGAGCGCA
CGACCCCATGCATCGATAAAATAAAAGATTTTATTTAGTCTCCAGAAAAAGGGGGGAATGAAAGACCCCA
CCTGTAGGTTTGGCAAGCTAGCTTAAGTAACGCCATTTTGCAAGGCATGGAAAATACATAACTGAGAATA
GAGAAGTTCAGATCAAGGTTAGGAACAGAGAGACAGCAGAATATGGGCCAAACAGGATATCTGTGGTAAG
CAGTTCCTGCCCCGGCTCAGGGCCAAGAACAGATGGTCCCCAGATGCGGTCCCGCCCTCAGCAGTTTCTA
GAGAACCATCAGATGTTTCCAGGGTGCCCCAAGGACCTGAAATGACCCTGTGCCTTATTTGAACTAACCA
ATCAGTTCGCTTCTCGCTTCTGTTCGCGCGCTTCTGCTCCCCGAGCTCAATAAAAGAGCCCACAACCCCT
CACTCGGCGCGCCAGTCCTCCGATAGACTGCGTCGCCCGGGTACCCGTGTATCCAATAAACCCTCTTGCA
GTTGCATCCGACTTGTGGTCTCGCTGTTCCTTGGGAGGGTCTCCTCTGAGTGATTGACTACCCGTCAGCG
GGGGTCTTTCATGGGTAACAGTTTCTTGAAGTTGGAGAACAACATTCTGAGGGTAGGAGTCGAATATTAA
GTAATCCTGACTCAATTAGCCACTGTTTTGAATCCACATACTCCAATACTCCTGAAATAGTTCATTATGG
ACAGCGCAGAAGAGCTGGGGAGAATTAATTCGTAATCATGGTCATAGCTGTTTCCTGTGTGAAATTGTTA
TCCGCTCACAATTCCACACAACATACGAGCCGGAAGCATAAAGTGTAAAGCCTGGGGTGCCTAATGAGTG
AGCTAACTCACATTAATTGCGTTGCGCTCACTGCCCGCTTTCCAGTCGGGAAACCTGTCGTGCCAGCTGC
ATTAATGAATCGGCCAACGCGCGGGGAGAGGCGGTTTGCGTATTGGGCGCTCTTCCGCTTCCTCGCTCAC
TGACTCGCTGCGCTCGGTCGTTCGGCTGCGGCGAGCGGTATCAGCTCACTCAAAGGCGGTAATACGGTTA
TCCACAGAATCAGGGGATAACGCAGGAAAGAACATGTGAGCAAAAGGCCAGCAAAAGGCCAGGAACCGTA
AAAAGGCCGCGTTGCTGGCGTTTTTCCATAGGCTCCGCCCCCCTGACGAGCATCACAAAAATCGACGCTC
AAGTCAGAGGTGGCGAAACCCGACAGGACTATAAAGATACCAGGCGTTTCCCCCTGGAAGCTCCCTCGTG
CGCTCTCCTGTTCCGACCCTGCCGCTTACCGGATACCTGTCCGCCTTTCTCCCTTCGGGAAGCGTGGCGC
TTTCTCATAGCTCACGCTGTAGGTATCTCAGTTCGGTGTAGGTCGTTCGCTCCAAGCTGGGCTGTGTGCA
CGAACCCCCCGTTCAGCCCGACCGCTGCGCCTTATCCGGTAACTATCGTCTTGAGTCCAACCCGGTAAGA
CACGACTTATCGCCACTGGCAGCAGCCACTGGTAACAGGATTAGCAGAGCGAGGTATGTAGGCGGTGCTA
CAGAGTTCTTGAAGTGGTGGCCTAACTACGGCTACACTAGAAGGACAGTATTTGGTATCTGCGCTCTGCT
GAAGCCAGTTACCTTCGGAAAAAGAGTTGGTAGCTCTTGATCCGGCAAACAAACCACCGCTGGTAGCGGT
GGTTTTTTTGTTTGCAAGCAGCAGATTACGCGCAGAAAAAAAGGATCTCAAGAAGATCCTTTGATCTTTT
CTACGGGGTCTGACGCTCAGTGGAACGAAAACTCACGTTAAGGGATTTTGGTCATGAGATTATCAAAAAG
GATCTTCACCTAGATCCTTTTAAATTAAAAATGAAGTTTTAAATCAATCTAAAGTATATATGAGTAAACT
TGGTCTGACAGTTACCAATGCTTAATCAGTGAGGCACCTATCTCAGCGATCTGTCTATTTCGTTCATCCA
TAGTTGCCTGACTCCCCGTCGTGTAGATAACTACGATACGGGAGGGCTTACCATCTGGCCCCAGTGCTGC
AATGATACCGCGAGACCCACGCTCACCGGCTCCAGATTTATCAGCAATAAACCAGCCAGCCGGAAGGGCC
GAGCGCAGAAGTGGTCCTGCAACTTTATCCGCCTCCATCCAGTCTATTAATTGTTGCCGGGAAGCTAGAG
TAAGTAGTTCGCCAGTTAATAGTTTGCGCAACGTTGTTGCCATTGCTACAGGCATCGTGGTGTCACGCTC
GTCGTTTGGTATGGCTTCATTCAGCTCCGGTTCCCAACGATCAAGGCGAGTTACATGATCCCCCATGTTG
TGCAAAAAAGCGGTTAGCTCCTTCGGTCCTCCGATCGTTGTCAGAAGTAAGTTGGCCGCAGTGTTATCAC
TCATGGTTATGGCAGCACTGCATAATTCTCTTACTGTCATGCCATCCGTAAGATGCTTTTCTGTGACTGG
TGAGTACTCAACCAAGTCATTCTGAGAATAGTGTATGCGGCGACCGAGTTGCTCTTGCCCGGCGTCAATA
CGGGATAATACCGCGCCACATAGCAGAACTTTAAAAGTGCTCATCATTGGAAAACGTTCTTCGGGGCGAA
AACTCTCAAGGATCTTACCGCTGTTGAGATCCAGTTCGATGTAACCCACTCGTGCACCCAACTGATCTTC
AGCATCTTTTACTTTCACCAGCGTTTCTGGGTGAGCAAAAACAGGAAGGCAAAATGCCGCAAAAAAGGGA
ATAAGGGCGACACGGAAATGTTGAATACTCATACTCTTCCTTTTTCAATATTATTGAAGCATTTATCAGG
GTTATTGTCTCATGAGCGGATACATATTTGAATGTATTTAGAAAAATAAACAAATAGGGGTTCCGCGCAC
ATTTCCCCGAAAAGTGCCACCTGACGTCTAAGAAACCATTATTATCATGACATTAACCTATAAAAATAGG
CGTATCACGAGGCCCTTTCGTCTCGCGCGTTTCGGTGATGACGGTGAAAACCTCTGACACATGCAGCTCC
CGGAGACGGTCACAGCTTGTCTGTAAGCGGATGCCGGGAGCAGACAAGCCCGTCAGGGCGCGTCAGCGGG
TGTTGGCGGGTGTCGGGGCTGGCTTAACTATGCGGCATCAGAGCAGATTGTACTGAGAGTGCACCATATG
CGGTGTGAAATACCGCACAGATGCGTAAGGAGAAAATACCGCATCAGGCGCCATTCGCCATTCAGGCTGC
GCAACTGTTGGGAAGGGCGATCGGTGCGGGCCTCTTCGCTATTACGCCAGCTGGCGAAAGGGGGATGTGC
TGCAAGGCGATTAAGTTGGGTAACGCCAGGGTTTTCCCAGTCACGACGTTGTAAAACGACGGCGCAAGGA
ATGGTGCATGCAAGGAGATGGCGCCCAACAGTCCCCCGGCCACGGGGCCTGCCACCATACCCACGCCGAA
ACAAGCGCTCATGAGCCCGAAGTGGCGAGCCCGATCTTCCCCATCGGTGATGTCGGCGATATAGGCGCCA
GCAACCGCACCTGTGGCGCCGGTGATGCCGGCCACGATGCGTCCGGCGTAGAGGCGATTAGTCCAATTTG
TTAAAGACAGGATATCAGTGGTCCAGGCTCTAGTTTTGACTCAACAATATCACCAGCTGAAGCCTATAGA
GTACGAGCCATAGATAAAATAAAAGATTTTATTTAGTCTCCAGAAAAAGGGGGGAA
