Features (pLannotate 1.2.2; 20 found; start..end, strand, type, name):
    579..920     +  misc_feature   MESV Ψ: packaging signal of murine embryonic stem cell virus
    987..1403    +  CDS            gag (truncated): truncated Moloney murine leukemia virus (MMLV) gag gene lacking the start codon
   1443..1463    +  CDS            FLAG (fragment): FLAG® epitope tag, followed by an enterokinase cleavage site
   1500..4076    +  CDS            AGO2 (sequence partly withheld): AGO2_HUMAN - Also known as EIF2C2. Experimental evidence at protein level: Swiss-Prot protein existence level 1. Required for RNA-mediated gene silencing (RNAi) by the RNA- induced silencing complex (RISC). The 'minimal RISC' appears to include AGO2 bound to a short guide RNA such as a microRNA (miRNA) or short interfering RNA (siRNA). These guide RNAs direct RISC to complementary mRNAs that are targets for RISC-mediated gene silencing. The precise mechanism of gene silencing depends on the degree of complementarity between the miRNA or siRNA and its target. Binding of RISC to a perfectly comp
   4090..4589    +  promoter       PGK promoter: mouse phosphoglycerate kinase 1 promoter
   4610..5209    +  CDS            PuroR: puromycin N-acetyltransferase; pac from Streptomyces alboniger; confers resistance to puromycin
   5309..5823    +  LTR            3' LTR: 3' long terminal repeat from murine embryonic stem cell virus
   5985..6001    -  protein_bind   lac operator: The lac repressor binds to the lac operator to inhibit transcription in E. coli. This inhibition can be relieved by adding lactose or isopropyl-β-D-thiogalactopyranoside (IPTG). lac repressor encoded by lacI
   6009..6039    -  promoter       lac promoter: promoter for the E. coli lac operon
   6054..6075    -  protein_bind   CAP binding site: CAP binding activates transcription in the presence of cAMP. E. coli catabolite activator protein
   6088..6180    -  CDS            lacI (fragment): lac repressor; lacI; The lac repressor binds to the lac operator to inhibit transcription in E. coli. This inhibition can be relieved by adding lactose or isopropyl-β-D-thiogalactopyranoside (IPTG).
   6363..6951    -  rep_origin     ori: high-copy-number ColE1/pMB1/pBR322/pUC origin of replication
   7122..7982    -  CDS            AmpR: β-lactamase; bla; confers resistance to ampicillin, carbenicillin, and related antibiotics
   7983..8087    -  promoter       AmpR promoter: bla
   8182..8217    +  CDS            rop (fragment): Rop protein, which maintains plasmids at low copy number; rop
   8319..8418    +  misc_feature   bom (fragment): basis of mobility region from pBR322
   8424..8573    -  CDS            lacZα (fragment): LacZα fragment of β-galactosidase; lacZ fragment
   8573..8774    -  CDS            TcR (fragment): tetracycline efflux protein; tet; confers resistance to tetracycline
   8775..8873    +  CDS            env (fragment): murine leukemia virus gPr80 envelope polyprotein precursor; env; proteolytically cleaved into gp70SU and p15TM subunits
   8915..515     +  LTR            5' LTR (across the origin): 5' long terminal repeat from murine embryonic stem cell virus
>Addgene plasmid #91994 | MSCV-Puro-FH-AGO2-S824E | addgene full sequence | sequence record 180633 | Addgene NGS Result
TGAAAGACCCCACCTGTAGGTTTGGCAAGCTAGCTTAAGTAACGCCATTTTGCAAGGCATGGAAAATACA
TAACTGAGAATAGAGAAGTTCAGATCAAGGTTAGGAACAGAGAGACAGCAGAATATGGGCCAAACAGGAT
ATCTGTGGTAAGCAGTTCCTGCCCCGGCTCAGGGCCAAGAACAGATGGTCCCCAGATGCGGTCCCGCCCT
CAGCAGTTTCTAGAGAACCATCAGATGTTTCCAGGGTGCCCCAAGGACCTGAAATGACCCTGTGCCTTAT
TTGAACTAACCAATCAGTTCGCTTCTCGCTTCTGTTCGCGCGCTTCTGCTCCCCGAGCTCAATAAAAGAG
CCCACAACCCCTCACTCGGCGCGCCAGTCCTCCGATAGACTGCGTCGCCCGGGTACCCGTATTCCCAATA
AAGCCTCTTGCTGTTTGCATCCGAATCGTGGACTCGCTGATCCTTGGGAGGGTCTCCTCAGATTGATTGA
CTGCCCACCTCGGGGGTCTTTCATTTGGAGGTTCCACCGAGATTTGGAGACCCCTGCCCAGGGACCACCG
ACCCCCCCGCCGGGAGGTAAGCTGGCCAGCGGTCGTTTCGTGTCTGTCTCTGTCTTTGTGCGTGTTTGTG
CCGGCATCTAATGTTTGCGCCTGCGTCTGTACTAGTTAGCTAACTAGCTCTGTATCTGGCGGACCCGTGG
TGGAACTGACGAGTTCTGAACACCCGGCCGCAACCCTGGGAGACGTCCCAGGGACTTTGGGGGCCGTTTT
TGTGGCCCGACCTGAGGAAGGGAGTCGATGTGGAATCCGACCCCGTCAGGATATGTGGTTCTGGTAGGAG
ACGAGAACCTAAAACAGTTCCCGCCTCCGTCTGAATTTTTGCTTTCGGTTTGGAACCGAAGCCGCGCGTC
TTGTCTGCTGCAGCGCTGCAGCATCGTTCTGTGTTGTCTCTGTCTGACTGTGTTTCTGTATTTGTCTGAA
AATTAGGGCCAGACTGTTACCACTCCCTTAAGTTTGACCTTAGGTCACTGGAAAGATGTCGAGCGGATCG
CTCACAACCAGTCGGTAGATGTCAAGAAGAGACGTTGGGTTACCTTCTGCTCTGCAGAATGGCCAACCTT
TAACGTCGGATGGCCGCGAGACGGCACCTTTAACCGAGACCTCATCACCCAGGTTAAGATCAAGGTCTTT
TCACCTGGCCCGCATGGACACCCAGACCAGGTCCCCTACATCGTGACCTGGGAAGCCTTGGCTTTTGACC
CCCCTCCCTGGGTCAAGCCCTTTGTACACCCTAAGCCTCCGCCTCCTCTTCCTCCATCCGCCCCGTCTCT
CCCCCTTGAACCTCCTCGTTCGACCCCGCCTCGATCCTCCCTTTATCCAGCCCTCACTCCTTCTCTAGGC
GCCGGAATTAGATCTCTCGAGGTTAACGAATTCGCCATGGACTACAAGGACGACGATGACAAGTACCCTT
ATGACGTGCCCGATTACGCTAGCGGCCGCATGTACTCGGGAGCCGGCCCCGCACTTGCACCTCCTGCGCC
GCCGCCCCCCATCCAAGGATATGCCTTCAAGCCTCCACCTAGACCCGACTTTGGGACCTCCGGGAGAACA
ATCAAATTACAGGCCAATTTCTTCGAAATGGACATCCCCAAAATTGACATCTATCATTATGAATTGGATA
TCAAGCCAGAGAAGTGCCCGAGGAGAGTTAACAGGGAAATCGTGGAACACATGGTCCAGCACTTTAAAAC
ACAGATCTTTGGGGATCGGAAGCCCGTGTTTGACGGCAGGAAGAATCTATACACAGCCATGCCCCTTCCG
ATTGGGAGGGACAAGGTGGAGCTGGAGGTCACGCTGCCAGGAGAAGGCAAGGATCGCATCTTCAAGGTGT
CCATCAAGTGGGTGTCCTGCGTGAGCTTGCAGGCGTTACACGATGCACTTTCAGGGCGGCTGCCCAGCGT
CCCTTTTGAGACGATCCAGGCCCTGGACGTGGTCATGAGGCACTTGCCATCCATGAGGTACACCCCCGTG
GGCCGCTCCTTCTTCACCGCGTCCGAAGGCTGCTCTAACCCTCTTGGCGGGGGCCGAGAAGTGTGGTTTG
GCTTCCATCAGTCCGTCCGGCCTTCTCTCTGGAAAATGATGCTGAATATTGATGTGTCAGCAACAGCGTT
TTACAAGGCACAGCCAGTAATCGAGTTTGTTTGTGAAGTTTTGGATTTTAAAAGTATTGAAGAACAACAA
AAACCTCTGACAGATTCCCAAAGGGTAAAGTTTACCAAAGAAATTAAAGGTCTAAAGGTGGAGATAACGC
ACTGTGGGCAGATGAAGAGGAAGTACCGTGTCTGCAATGTGACCCGGCGGCCCGCCAGTCACCAAACATT
CCCGCTGCAGCAGGAGAGCGGGCAGACGGTGGAGTGCACGGTGGCCCAGTATTTCAAGGACAGGCACAAG
TTGGTTCTGCGCTACCCCCACCTCCCATGTTTACAAGTCGGACAGGAGCAGAAACACACCTACCTTCCCC
TGGAGGTCTGTAACATTGTGGCAGGACAAAGATGTATTAAAAAATTAACGGACAATCAGACCTCAACCAT
GATCAGAGCGACTGCTAGGTCGGCGCCCGATCGGCAAGAAGAGATTAGCAAATTGATGCGAAGTGCAAGT
TTCAACACAGATCCATACGTCCGTGAATTTGGAATCATGGTCAAAGATGAGATGACAGACGTGACTGGGC
GGGTGCTGCAGCCGCCCTCCATCCTCTACGGGGGCAGGAATAAAGCTATTGCGACCCCTGTCCAGGGCGT
CTGGGACATGCGGAAC
[405 nt withheld, positions 2817-3221]
AACAACATCCTGCTGCCCCAGGGCAGGCCGCCGGTGTTCCAGCAGCCCGTCATCTTTCTGGGAGCAGACG
TCACTCACCCCCCCGCCGGGGATGGGAAGAAGCCCTCCATTGCCGCCGTGGTGGGCAGCATGGACGCCCA
CCCCAATCGCTACTGCGCCACCGTGCGCGTGCAGCAGCACCGGCAGGAGATCATACAAGACCTGGCCGCC
ATGGTCCGCGAGCTCCTCATCCAGTTCTACAAGTCCACGCGCTTCAAGCCCACCCGCATCATCTTCTACC
GCGACGGTGTCTCTGAAGGCCAGTTCCAGCAGGTTCTCCACCACGAGTTGCTGGCCATCCGTGAGGCCTG
TATCAAGCTAGAAAAAGACTACCAGCCCGGGATCACCTTCATCGTGGTGCAGAAGAGGCACCACACCCGG
CTCTTCTGCACTGACAAGAACGAGCGGGTTGGGAAAAGTGGAAACATTCCAGCAGGCACGACTGTGGACA
CGAAAATCACCCACCCCACCGAGTTCGACTTCTACCTGTGTAGTCACGCTGGCATCCAGGGGACAAGCAG
GCCTTCGCACTATCACGTCCTCTGGGACGACAATCGTTTCTCCTCTGATGAGCTGCAGATCCTAACCTAC
CAGCTGTGTCACACCTACGTGCGCTGCACACGCTCCGTGTCCATCCCAGCGCCAGCATACTACGCTCACC
TGGTGGCCTTCCGGGCCAGGTACCACCTGGTGGATAAGGAACATGACGAGGCTGAAGGAAGCCATACCTC
TGGGCAGAGTAACGGGCGAGACCACCAAGCACTGGCCAAGGCGGTCCAGGTTCACCAAGACACTCTGCGC
ACCATGTACTTTGCTTGAGAATTCTACCGGGTAGGGGAGGCGCTTTTCCCAAGGCAGTCTGGAGCATGCG
CTTTAGCAGCCCCGCTGGGCACTTGGCGCTACACAAGTGGCCTCTGGCCTCGCACACATTCCACATCCAC
CGGTAGGCGCCAACCGGCTCCGTTCTTTGGTGGCCCCTTCGCGCCACCTTCTACTCCTCCCCTAGTCAGG
AAGTTCCCCCCCGCCCCGCAGCTCGCGTCGTGCAGGACGTGACAAATGGAAGTAGCACGTCTCACTAGTC
TCGTGCAGATGGACAGCACCGCTGAGCAATGGAAGCGGGTAGGCCTTTGGGGCAGCGGCCAATAGCAGCT
TTGCTCCTTCGCTTTCTGGGCTCAGAGGCTGGGAAGGGGTGGGTCCGGGGGCGGGCTCAGGGGCGGGCTC
AGGGGCGGGGCGGGCGCCCGAAGGTCCTCCGGAGGCCCGGCATTCTGCACGCTTCAAAAGCGCACGTCTG
CCGCGCTGTTCTCCTCTTCCTCATCTCCGGGCCTTTCGACCTGCAGCCCAAGCTTACCATGACCGAGTAC
AAGCCCACGGTGCGCCTCGCCACCCGCGACGACGTCCCCAGGGCCGTACGCACCCTCGCCGCCGCGTTCG
CCGACTACCCCGCCACGCGCCACACCGTCGATCCGGACCGCCACATCGAGCGGGTCACCGAGCTGCAAGA
ACTCTTCCTCACGCGCGTCGGGCTCGACATCGGCAAGGTGTGGGTCGCGGACGACGGCGCCGCGGTGGCG
GTCTGGACCACGCCGGAGAGCGTCGAAGCGGGGGCGGTGTTCGCCGAGATCGGCCCGCGCATGGCCGAGT
TGAGCGGTTCCCGGCTGGCCGCGCAGCAACAGATGGAAGGCCTCCTGGCGCCGCACCGGCCCAAGGAGCC
CGCGTGGTTCCTGGCCACCGTCGGCGTCTCGCCCGACCACCAGGGCAAGGGTCTGGGCAGCGCCGTCGTG
CTCCCCGGAGTGGAGGCGGCCGAGCGCGCCGGGGTGCCCGCCTTCCTGGAGACCTCCGCGCCCCGCAACC
TCCCCTTCTACGAGCGGCTCGGCTTCACCGTCACCGCCGACGTCGAGGTGCCCGAAGGACCGCGCACCTG
GTGCATGACCCGCAAGCCCGGTGCCTGACGCCCGCCCCACGACCCGCAGCGCCCGACCGAAAGGAGCGCA
CGACCCCATGCATCGATAAAATAAAAGATTTTATTTAGTCTCCAGAAAAAGGGGGGAATGAAAGACCCCA
CCTGTAGGTTTGGCAAGCTAGCTTAAGTAACGCCATTTTGCAAGGCATGGAAAATACATAACTGAGAATA
GAGAAGTTCAGATCAAGGTTAGGAACAGAGAGACAGCAGAATATGGGCCAAACAGGATATCTGTGGTAAG
CAGTTCCTGCCCCGGCTCAGGGCCAAGAACAGATGGTCCCCAGATGCGGTCCCGCCCTCAGCAGTTTCTA
GAGAACCATCAGATGTTTCCAGGGTGCCCCAAGGACCTGAAATGACCCTGTGCCTTATTTGAACTAACCA
ATCAGTTCGCTTCTCGCTTCTGTTCGCGCGCTTCTGCTCCCCGAGCTCAATAAAAGAGCCCACAACCCCT
CACTCGGCGCGCCAGTCCTCCGATAGACTGCGTCGCCCGGGTACCCGTGTATCCAATAAACCCTCTTGCA
GTTGCATCCGACTTGTGGTCTCGCTGTTCCTTGGGAGGGTCTCCTCTGAGTGATTGACTACCCGTCAGCG
GGGGTCTTTCATGGGTAACAGTTTCTTGAAGTTGGAGAACAACATTCTGAGGGTAGGAGTCGAATATTAA
GTAATCCTGACTCAATTAGCCACTGTTTTGAATCCACATACTCCAATACTCCTGAAATAGTTCATTATGG
ACAGCGCAGAAAGAGCTGGGGAGAATTGTGAAATTGTTATCCGCTCACAATTCCACACAACATACGAGCC
GGAAGCATAAAGTGTAAAGCCTGGGGTGCCTAATGAGTGAGCTAACTCACATTAATTGCGTTGCGCTCAC
TGCCCGCTTTCCAGTCGGGAAACCTGTCGTGCCAGCTGCATTAATGAATCGGCCAACGCGCGGGGAGAGG
CGGTTTGCGTATTGGGCGCTCTTCCGCTTCCTCGCTCACTGACTCGCTGCGCTCGGTCGTTCGGCTGCGG
CGAGCGGTATCAGCTCACTCAAAGGCGGTAATACGGTTATCCACAGAATCAGGGGATAACGCAGGAAAGA
ACATGTGAGCAAAAGGCCAGCAAAAGGCCAGGAACCGTAAAAAGGCCGCGTTGCTGGCGTTTTTCCATAG
GCTCCGCCCCCCTGACGAGCATCACAAAAATCGACGCTCAAGTCAGAGGTGGCGAAACCCGACAGGACTA
TAAAGATACCAGGCGTTTCCCCCTGGAAGCTCCCTCGTGCGCTCTCCTGTTCCGACCCTGCCGCTTACCG
GATACCTGTCCGCCTTTCTCCCTTCGGGAAGCGTGGCGCTTTCTCATAGCTCACGCTGTAGGTATCTCAG
TTCGGTGTAGGTCGTTCGCTCCAAGCTGGGCTGTGTGCACGAACCCCCCGTTCAGCCCGACCGCTGCGCC
TTATCCGGTAACTATCGTCTTGAGTCCAACCCGGTAAGACACGACTTATCGCCACTGGCAGCAGCCACTG
GTAACAGGATTAGCAGAGCGAGGTATGTAGGCGGTGCTACAGAGTTCTTGAAGTGGTGGCCTAACTACGG
CTACACTAGAAGAACAGTATTTGGTATCTGCGCTCTGCTGAAGCCAGTTACCTTCGGAAAAAGAGTTGGT
AGCTCTTGATCCGGCAAACAAACCACCGCTGGTAGCGGTGGTTTTTTTGTTTGCAAGCAGCAGATTACGC
GCAGAAAAAAAGGATCTCAAGAAGATCCTTTGATCTTTTCTACGGGGTCTGACGCTCAGTGGAACGAAAA
CTCACGTTAAGGGATTTTGGTCATGAGATTATCAAAAAGGATCTTCACCTAGATCCTTTTAAATTAAAAA
TGAAGTTTTAAATCAATCTAAAGTATATATGAGTAAACTTGGTCTGACAGTTACCAATGCTTAATCAGTG
AGGCACCTATCTCAGCGATCTGTCTATTTCGTTCATCCATAGTTGCCTGACTCCCCGTCGTGTAGATAAC
TACGATACGGGAGGGCTTACCATCTGGCCCCAGTGCTGCAATGATACCGCGAGACCCACGCTCACCGGCT
CCAGATTTATCAGCAATAAACCAGCCAGCCGGAAGGGCCGAGCGCAGAAGTGGTCCTGCAACTTTATCCG
CCTCCATCCAGTCTATTAATTGTTGCCGGGAAGCTAGAGTAAGTAGTTCGCCAGTTAATAGTTTGCGCAA
CGTTGTTGCCATTGCTACAGGCATCGTGGTGTCACGCTCGTCGTTTGGTATGGCTTCATTCAGCTCCGGT
TCCCAACGATCAAGGCGAGTTACATGATCCCCCATGTTGTGCAAAAAAGCGGTTAGCTCCTTCGGTCCTC
CGATCGTTGTCAGAAGTAAGTTGGCCGCAGTGTTATCACTCATGGTTATGGCAGCACTGCATAATTCTCT
TACTGTCATGCCATCCGTAAGATGCTTTTCTGTGACTGGTGAGTACTCAACCAAGTCATTCTGAGAATAG
TGTATGCGGCGACCGAGTTGCTCTTGCCCGGCGTCAATACGGGATAATACCGCGCCACATAGCAGAACTT
TAAAAGTGCTCATCATTGGAAAACGTTCTTCGGGGCGAAAACTCTCAAGGATCTTACCGCTGTTGAGATC
CAGTTCGATGTAACCCACTCGTGCACCCAACTGATCTTCAGCATCTTTTACTTTCACCAGCGTTTCTGGG
TGAGCAAAAACAGGAAGGCAAAATGCCGCAAAAAAGGGAATAAGGGCGACACGGAAATGTTGAATACTCA
TACTCTTCCTTTTTCAATATTATTGAAGCATTTATCAGGGTTATTGTCTCATGAGCGGATACATATTTGA
ATGTATTTAGAAAAATAAACAAATAGGGGTTCCGCGCACATTTCCCCGAAAAGTGCCACCTGACGTCTAA
GAAACCATTATTATCATGACATTAACCTATAAAAATAGGCGTATCACGAGGCCCTTTCGTCTCGCGCGTT
TCGGTGATGACGGTGAAAACCTCTGACACATGCAGCTCCCGGAGACGGTCACAGCTTGTCTGTAAGCGGA
TGCCGGGAGCAGACAAGCCCGTCAGGGCGCGTCAGCGGGTGTTGGCGGGTGTCGGGGCTGGCTTAACTAT
GCGGCATCAGAGCAGATTGTACTGAGAGTGCACCATATGCGGTGTGAAATACCGCACAGATGCGTAAGGA
GAAAATACCGCATCAGGCGCCATTCGCCATTCAGGCTGCGCAACTGTTGGGAAGGGCGATCGGTGCGGGC
CTCTTCGCTATTACGCCAGCTGGCGAAAGGGGGATGTGCTGCAAGGCGATTAAGTTGGGTAACGCCAGGG
TTTTCCCAGTCACGACGTTGTAAAACGACGGCGCAAGGAATGGTGCATGCAAGGAGATGGCGCCCAACAG
TCCCCCGGCCACGGGGCCTGCCACCATACCCACGCCGAAACAAGCGCTCATGAGCCCGAAGTGGCGAGCC
CGATCTTCCCCATCGGTGATGTCGGCGATATAGGCGCCAGCAACCGCACCTGTGGCGCCGGTGATGCCGG
CCACGATGCGTCCGGCGTAGAGGCGATTAGTCCAATTTGTTAAAGACAGGATATCAGTGGTCCAGGCTCT
AGTTTTGACTCAACAATATCACCAGCTGAAGCCTATAGAGTACGAGCCATAGATAAAATAAAAGATTTTA
TTTAGTCTCCAGAAAAAGGGGGGAA
